Addgene plasmid #193569: PH-miRFP-FRBx2
Purpose: Expresses PH domain from PLC delta1 tagged with miRFP703 and two FRB mutants (T2098L) in mammalian cells.
Depositing lab: Justin Taraska. Depositing organization: National Heart, Lung, and Blood Institute (NHLBI). Publication: A conformational switch in clathrin light chain regulates lattice structure and endocytosis at the plasma membrane of mammalian cells. Obashi K, Sochacki KA, Strub MP, Taraska JW. Nat Commun. 2023 Feb 9;14(1):732. doi: 10.1038/s41467-023-36304-7. PubMed 36759616.
Backbone
  Vector backbone: pEGFP-C1
  Backbone manufacturer: Clontech
  Total vector size (bp): 6039
  Vector type: Mammalian Expression
Growth in bacteria
  Bacterial resistance: Kanamycin, 50 μg/mL
  Growth temperature: 37°C
  Growth strain: DH5alpha
  Copy number: Unknown
Gene/Insert
  Gene/Insert name: PH domain from PLC delta1 (alt name: Plcd1)
  Species: R. norvegicus (rat)
  Insert size (bp): 407
  Mutation: PH domain
  Entrez Gene: Plcd1 (a.k.a. Plc1)
  Promoter: CMV
  Tag / fusion protein: miRFP703 (C terminal on insert); FRB (T2098L) (C terminal on insert)
  Cloning method: Gibson Cloning
  Sequencing primers: 5′ CMV-F; 3′ SV40pArev
Resource information
  A portion of this plasmid was derived from a plasmid made by: Dr. T. Inoue (Johns Hopkins University) and addgene #79997
Terms and licenses: Academic/Nonprofit Terms; Industry Terms: Not Available to Industry
Depositor comments: Please visit https://doi.org/10.1101/2022.03.21.485138 for bioRxiv preprint.
How to cite: PH-miRFP-FRBx2 was a gift from Justin Taraska (Addgene plasmid # 193569 ; http://n2t.net/addgene:193569 ; RRID:Addgene_193569)
