[The description below was written by a language model from this plasmid's Addgene catalogue record and pLannotate feature annotations shown in this document.]
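Description:
PH-miRFP-FRBx2 is a 6,039 bp mammalian expression plasmid built by Gibson cloning on the Clontech pEGFP-C1 backbone. It is propagated in E. coli through a high-copy ColE1/pUC-type origin and also carries an f1 phage origin. Selection relies on a single Tn5 NeoR/KanR (aminoglycoside phosphotransferase) gene placed behind both a bacterial bla-type promoter and the SV40 enhancer/early promoter and terminated by the HSV TK polyadenylation signal. This gives kanamycin resistance in bacteria and could allow G418 selection in mammalian cells. Small annotated fragments (large T antigen, ble, bGH poly(A)) look like backbone remnants rather than functional parts.

The payload is a single fusion open reading frame driven by the human CMV immediate-early enhancer and promoter and ended by the SV40 poly(A) signal. From N- to C-terminus it comprises the pleckstrin homology (PH) domain of rat phospholipase C delta1 (Plcd1), the near-infrared fluorescent protein miRFP703, and two tandem copies of FRB carrying the T2098L mutation. The PLC delta1 PH domain binds phosphatidylinositol 4,5-bisphosphate, so it should target the fusion to the plasma membrane. miRFP703, which needs biliverdin as a cofactor, allows it to be imaged in the far-red channel. FRB is the FKBP-rapamycin binding domain of human FRAP, and the T2098L variant also accepts rapamycin analogues such as AP21967.

This layout suggests a plasma membrane anchor for chemically induced dimerization, recruiting FKBP-tagged partner proteins on ligand addition, although the record does not spell out that use. The associated publication concerns clathrin light chain conformation and endocytosis at the plasma membrane of mammalian cells.
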