Features (pLannotate 1.2.2; 18 found; start..end, strand, type, name):
     66..369     +  enhancer       CMV enhancer: human cytomegalovirus immediate early enhancer
    370..573     +  promoter       CMV promoter: human cytomegalovirus (CMV) immediate early promoter
    596..639     +  misc_feature   MCS (fragment): multiple cloning site
    666..1055    +  CDS            Plcd1 (fragment): PLCD1_RAT - Experimental evidence at protein level: Swiss-Prot protein existence level 1. The production of the second messenger molecules diacylglycerol (DAG) and inositol 1,4,5-trisphosphate (IP3) is mediated by activated phosphatidylinositol-specific phospholipase C enzymes (PubMed:16000311). Essential for trophoblast and placental development (By similarity). Binds phosphatidylinositol 4,5-bisphosphate (By similarity). From Rattus norvegicus (Rat).
   1077..2021    +  CDS            miRFP703: miRFP703 is a basic (constitutively fluorescent) near ir fluorescent protein published in 2016, derived from Rhodopseudomonas palustris. It has low acid sensitivity. It requires the cofactor biliverdin for fluorescence.
   2037..2315    +  CDS            FRB*: T2098L mutant of FKBP-rapamycin binding domain of human FRAP binds synthetic ligands such as AP21967
   2331..2609    +  CDS            FRB*: T2098L mutant of FKBP-rapamycin binding domain of human FRAP binds synthetic ligands such as AP21967
   2656..2708    +  misc_feature   MCS: multiple cloning site
   2725..2809    +  CDS            large T antigen (fragment): large T antigen from SV40 (simian virus 40)
   2832..2953    +  polyA_signal   SV40 poly(A) signal: SV40 polyadenylation signal
   3057..3415    -  rep_origin     f1 ori (sequence partly withheld): f1 bacteriophage origin of replication; arrow indicates direction of (+) strand synthesis
   3442..3546    +  promoter       AmpR promoter: bla
   3548..3905    +  promoter       SV40 promoter: SV40 enhancer and early promoter
   3940..4734    +  CDS            NeoR/KanR: aminoglycoside phosphotransferase from Tn5; aph(3')-II (or nptII); confers resistance to neomycin, kanamycin, and G418 (Geneticin®)
   4755..4907    +  CDS            ble (fragment): BLE_KLEPN - Experimental evidence at protein level: Swiss-Prot protein existence level 1. Binding protein with a strong affinity to the bleomycin family of antibiotics. Binds to CL990; an antimitotic-antibiotic compound. From Klebsiella pneumoniae.
   4966..5013    +  polyA_signal   HSV TK poly(A) signal: herpes simplex virus thymidine kinase polyadenylation signal (Cole and Stacy, 1985)
   5104..5120    -  polyA_signal   bGH poly(A) signal (fragment): bovine growth hormone polyadenylation signal
   5342..5930    +  rep_origin     ori: high-copy-number ColE1/pMB1/pBR322/pUC origin of replication
>Addgene plasmid #193569 | PH-miRFP-FRBx2 | addgene full sequence | sequence record 380167 | Addgene NGS Result
TGCATTAGTTATTAATAGTAATCAATTACGGGGTCATTAGTTCATAGCCCATATATGGAGTTCCGCGTTA
CATAACTTACGGTAAATGGCCCGCCTGGCTGACCGCCCAACGACCCCCGCCCATTGACGTCAATAATGAC
GTATGTTCCCATAGTAACGCCAATAGGGACTTTCCATTGACGTCAATGGGTGGAGTATTTACGGTAAACT
GCCCACTTGGCAGTACATCAAGTGTATCATATGCCAAGTACGCCCCCTATTGACGTCAATGACGGTAAAT
GGCCCGCCTGGCATTATGCCCAGTACATGACCTTATGGGACTTTCCTACTTGGCAGTACATCTACGTATT
AGTCATCGCTATTACCATGGTGATGCGGTTTTGGCAGTACATCAATGGGCGTGGATAGCGGTTTGACTCA
CGGGGATTTCCAAGTCTCCACCCCATTGACGTCAATGGGAGTTTGTTTTGGCACCAAAATCAACGGGACT
TTCCAAAATGTCGTAACAACTCCGCCCCATTGACGCAAATGGGCGGTAGGCGTGTACGGTGGGAGGTCTA
TATAAGCAGAGCTGGTTTAGTGAACCGTCAGATCCGCTAGCGCTACCGGACTCAGATCTCGAGCTCAAGC
TTCGAATTCCGGCCACCATGTCCGGACTCAGATCCCACGGGCTCCAGGATGACCCGGACCTTCAGGCCCT
TCTGAAGGGCAGCCAGCTTCTGAAGGTGAAGTCCAGCTCGTGGCGTAGGGAACGCTTCTACAAGCTACAG
GAGGACTGCAAGACCATCTGGCAGGAATCTCGAAAGGTCATGAGGTCCCCGGAGTCGCAGCTGTTCTCCA
TCGAGGACATTCAGGAGGTACGGATGGGACACCGCACAGAAGGCCTGGAGAAGTTTGCCCGAGACATCCC
CGAGGATCGATGCTTCTCCATTGTCTTCAAGGACCAGCGCAACACCCTAGACCTCATTGCCCCATCACCA
GCTGACGCTCAGCACTGGGTGCAGGGCCTGCGCAAGATCATCCACCACTCCGGCTCCATGGACCAGCGGC
AGAAGGCGGATCCACCGGTCGCCACCATGGTAGCAGGTCATGCCTCTGGCAGCCCCGCATTCGGGACCGC
CTCTCATTCGAATTGCGAACATGAAGAGATCCACCTCGCCGGCTCGATCCAGCCGCATGGCGCGCTTCTG
GTCGTCAGCGAACATGATCATCGCGTCATCCAGGCCAGCGCCAACGCCGCGGAATTTCTGAATCTCGGAA
GCGTACTCGGCGTTCCGCTCGCCGAGATCGACGGCGATCTGTTGATCAAGATCCTGCCGCATCTCGATCC
CACCGCCGAAGGCATGCCGGTCGCGGTGCGCTGCCGGATCGGCAATCCCTCTACGGAGTACTGCGGTCTG
ATGCATCGGCCTCCGGAAGGCGGGCTGATCATCGAACTCGAACGTGCCGGCCCGTCGATCGATCTGTCAG
GCACGCTGGCGCCGGCGCTGGAGCGGATCCGCACGGCGGGTTCACTGCGCGCGCTGTGCGATGACACCGT
GCTGCTGTTTCAGCAGTGCACCGGCTACGACCGGGTGATGGTGTATCGTTTCGATGAGCAAGGCCACGGC
CTGGTATTCTCCGAGTGCCATGTGCCTGGGCTCGAATCCTATTTCGGCAACCGCTATCCGTCGTCGCTGG
TCCCGCAGATGGCGCGGCAGCTGTACGTGCGGCAGCGCGTCCGCGTGCTGGTCGACGTCACCTATCAGCC
GGTGCCGCTGGAGCCGCGGCTGTCGCCGCTGACCGGGCGCGATCTCGACATGTCGGGCTGCTTCCTGCGC
TCGATGTCGCCGATCCATCTGCAGTTCCTGAAGGACATGGGCGTGCGCGCCACCCTGGCGGTGTCGCTGG
TGGTCGGCGGCAAGCTGTGGGGCCTGGTTGTCTGTCACCATTATCTGCCGCGCTTCATCCGTTTCGAGCT
GCGGGCGATCTGCAAACGGCTCGCCGAAAGGATCGCGACGCGGATCACCGCGCTTGAGAGCAAGGGAGCA
AGTGGAATCCTCTGGCATGAGATGTGGCATGAAGGCCTGGAAGAGGCATCTCGTTTGTACTTTGGGGAAA
GGAACGTGAAAGGCATGTTTGAGGTGCTGGAGCCCTTGCATGCTATGATGGAACGGGGCCCCCAGACTCT
GAAGGAAACATCCTTTAATCAGGCCTATGGTCGAGATTTAATGGAGGCCCAAGAGTGGTGCAGGAAGTAC
ATGAAATCAGGGAATGTMAAGGACCTCCTCCAAGCCTGGGACCTCTATTATCATGTGTTCCGACGAATCT
CAAAGAAGGGAGCAAGTGGAATCCTCTGGCATGAGATGTGGCATGAAGGCCTGGAAGAGGCATCTCGTTT
GTACTTTGGGGAAAGGAACGTGAAAGGCATGTTTGAGGTGCTGGAGCCCTTGCATGCTATGATGGAACGG
GGCCCCCAGACTCTGAAGGAAACATCCTTTAATCAGGCCTATGGTCGAGATTTAATGGAGGCCCAAGAGT
GGTGCAGGAAGTACATGAAATCAGGGAATGTAAAGGACCTCCTCCAAGCCTGGGACCTCTATTATCATGT
GTTCCGACGAATCTCAAAGAGTGCTGGTGGTAGTGCTGGTGGTAGTGCTGGTGGTACTGGTGGTCCTCGA
GCTCAAGCTTCGAATTCTGCAGTCGACGGTACCGCGGGCCCGGGATCCACCGGATCTAGATAACTGATCA
TAATCAGCCATACCACATTTGTAGAGGTTTTACTTGCTTTAAAAAACCTCCCACACCTCCCCCTGAACCT
GAAACATAAAATGAATGCAATTGTTGTTGTTAACTTGTTTATTGCAGCTTATAATGGTTACAAATAAAGC
AATAGCATCACAAATTTCACAAATAAAGCATTTTTTTCACTGCATTCTAGTTGTGGTTTGTCCAAACTCA
TCAATGTATCTTAAGGCGTAAATTGTAAGCGTTAATATTTTGTTAAAATTAGCGTTAAATTTTTGTTAAA
TCAGCTCATTTTTTAACCAATAGGCCGAAATCGGCAAAATCCCTTATAAATCAAAAGAATAGACCGAGAT
AGGGT
[37 nt withheld, positions 3086-3122]
AAAGAACGTGGACTCCAACGTCAAAGG
[49 nt withheld, positions 3150-3198]
T
[91 nt withheld, positions 3200-3290]
G
[124 nt withheld, positions 3292-3415]
CAGGTGGCACTTTTCGGGGAAATGTGCGCGGAACCCCTATTTGTTTATTTTTCTAAATACATTCAAATAT
GTATCCGCTCATGAGACAATAACCCTGATAAATGCTTCAATAATATTGAAAAAGGAAGAGTCCTGAGGCG
GAAAGAACCAGCTGTGGAATGTGTGTCAGTTAGGGTGTGGAAAGTCCCCAGGCTCCCCAGCAGGCAGAAG
TATGCAAAGCATGCATCTCAATTAGTCAGCAACCAGGTGTGGAAAGTCCCCAGGCTCCCCAGCAGGCAGA
AGTATGCAAAGCATGCATCTCAATTAGTCAGCAACCATAGTCCCGCCCCTAACTCCGCCCATCCCGCCCC
TAACTCCGCCCAGTTCCGCCCATTCTCCGCCCCATGGCTGACTAATTTTTTTTATTTATGCAGAGGCCGA
GGCCGCCTCGGCCTCTGAGCTATTCCAGAAGTAGTGAGGAGGCTTTTTTGGAGGCCTAGGCTTTTGCAAA
GATCGATCAAGAGACAGGATGAGGATCGTTTCGCATGATTGAACAAGATGGATTGCACGCAGGTTCTCCG
GCCGCTTGGGTGGAGAGGCTATTCGGCTATGACTGGGCACAACAGACAATCGGCTGCTCTGATGCCGCCG
TGTTCCGGCTGTCAGCGCAGGGGCGCCCGGTTCTTTTTGTCAAGACCGACCTGTCCGGTGCCCTGAATGA
ACTGCAAGACGAGGCAGCGCGGCTATCGTGGCTGGCCACGACGGGCGTTCCTTGCGCAGCTGTGCTCGAC
GTTGTCACTGAAGCGGGAAGGGACTGGCTGCTATTGGGCGAAGTGCCGGGGCAGGATCTCCTGTCATCTC
ACCTTGCTCCTGCCGAGAAAGTATCCATCATGGCTGATGCAATGCGGCGGCTGCATACGCTTGATCCGGC
TACCTGCCCATTCGACCACCAAGCGAAACATCGCATCGAGCGAGCACGTACTCGGATGGAAGCCGGTCTT
GTCGATCAGGATGATCTGGACGAAGAGCATCAGGGGCTCGCGCCAGCCGAACTGTTCGCCAGGCTCAAGG
CGAGCATGCCCGACGGCGAGGATCTCGTCGTGACCCATGGCGATGCCTGCTTGCCGAATATCATGGTGGA
AAATGGCCGCTTTTCTGGATTCATCGACTGTGGCCGGCTGGGTGTGGCGGACCGCTATCAGGACATAGCG
TTGGCTACCCGTGATATTGCTGAAGAGCTTGGCGGCGAATGGGCTGACCGCTTCCTCGTGCTTTACGGTA
TCGCCGCTCCCGATTCGCAGCGCATCGCCTTCTATCGCCTTCTTGACGAGTTCTTCTGAGCGGGACTCTG
GGGTTCGAAATGACCGACCAAGCGACGCCCAACCTGCCATCACGAGATTTCGATTCCACCGCCGCCTTCT
ATGAAAGGTTGGGCTTCGGAATCGTTTTCCGGGACGCCGGCTGGATGATCCTCCAGCGCGGGGATCTCAT
GCTGGAGTTCTTCGCCCACCCTAGGGGGAGGCTAACTGAAACACGGAAGGAGACAATACCGGAAGGAACC
CGCGCTATGACGGCAATAAAAAGACAGAATAAAACGCACGGTGTTGGGTCGTTTGTTCATAAACGCGGGG
TTCGGTCCCAGGGCTGGCACTCTGTCGATACCCCACCGAGACCCCATTGGGGCCAATACGCCCGCGTTTC
TTCCTTTTCCCCACCCCACCCCCCAAGTTCGGGTGAAGGCCCAGGGCTCGCAGCCAACGTCGGGGCGGCA
GGCCCTGCCATAGCCTCAGGTTACTCATATATACTTTAGATTGATTTAAAACTTCATTTTTAATTTAAAA
GGATCTAGGTGAAGATCCTTTTTGATAATCTCATGACCAAAATCCCTTAACGTGAGTTTTCGTTCCACTG
AGCGTCAGACCCCGTAGAAAAGATCAAAGGATCTTCTTGAGATCCTTTTTTTCTGCGCGTAATCTGCTGC
TTGCAAACAAAAAAACCACCGCTACCAGCGGTGGTTTGTTTGCCGGATCAAGAGCTACCAACTCTTTTTC
CGAAGGTAACTGGCTTCAGCAGAGCGCAGATACCAAATACTGTTCTTCTAGTGTAGCCGTAGTTAGGCCA
CCACTTCAAGAACTCTGTATCACCGCCTACATACCTCGCTCTGCTAATCCTGTTACCAGTGGCTGCTGCC
AGTGGCGATAAGTCGTGTCTTACCGGGTTGGACTCAAGACGATAGTTACCGGATAAGGCGCAGCGGTCGG
GCTGAACGGGGGGTTCGTGCACACAGCCCAGCTTGGAGCGAACGACCTACACCGAACTGAGATACCTACA
GCGTGAGCTATGAGAAAGCGCCACGCTTCCCGAAGGGAGAAAGGCGGACAGGTATCCGGTAAGCGGCAGG
GTCGGAACAGGAGAGCGCACGAGGGAGCTTCCAGGGGGAAACGCCTGGTATCTTTATAGTCCTGTCGGGT
TTCGCCACCTCTGACTTGAGCGTCGATTTTTGTGATGCTCGTCAGGGGGGCGGAGCCTATGGAAAAACGC
CAGCAACGCGGCCTTTTTACGGTTCCTGGCCTTTTGCTGGCCTTTTGCTCACATGTTCTTTCCTGCGTTA
TCCCCTGATTCTGTGGATAACCGTATTACCGCCA
